Addgene plasmid #48963: pcDNA3 MYC-Sumo3Q89P
Purpose: Expresses MYC-Sumo3Q90P mutant in mammalian cells
Depositing lab: Guy Salvesen. Depositing organization: Sanford Burnham Prebys Medical Discovery Institute. Publication: The dynamics and mechanism of SUMO chain deconjugation by SUMO-specific proteases. Bekes M, Prudden J, Srikumar T, Raught B, Boddy MN, Salvesen GS. J Biol Chem. 2011 Mar 25;286(12):10238-47. Epub 2011 Jan 19. 10.1074/jbc.M110.205153 PubMed 21247896.
Backbone
  Vector backbone: pcDNA3.1
  Backbone manufacturer: Invitrogen
  Backbone size w/o insert (bp): 5446
  Total vector size (bp): 315
  Vector type: Mammalian Expression
  Selectable markers: Neomycin (select with G418)
Growth in bacteria
  Bacterial resistance: Ampicillin, 100 μg/mL
  Growth temperature: 37°C
  Growth strain: DH5alpha
  Copy number: High Copy
Gene/Insert
  Gene/Insert name: SUMO3
  Species: H. sapiens (human)
  Insert size (bp): 315
  Mutation: Mutated Q89P
  Entrez Gene: SUMO3 (a.k.a. SMT3A, SMT3H1, SUMO-3, Smt3B)
  Promoter: T7
  Tag / fusion protein: MYC (EQKLISEED) (N terminal on insert)
  Cloning method: Restriction Enzyme; 5′ cloning site HindIII (not destroyed); 3′ cloning site XhoI (not destroyed)
  Sequencing primers: 5′ T7 Forward; 3′ BGH Reverse
Terms and licenses: Academic/Nonprofit Terms; Industry Terms: Not Available to Industry
How to cite: pcDNA3 MYC-Sumo3Q89P was a gift from Guy Salvesen (Addgene plasmid # 48963 ; http://n2t.net/addgene:48963 ; RRID:Addgene_48963)
