[The description below was written by a language model from this plasmid's Addgene catalogue record.]
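Description:
pcDNA3 MYC-Sumo3Q89P is a mammalian expression plasmid built on an Invitrogen pcDNA3-family backbone (the name says pcDNA3, while the backbone field lists pcDNA3.1). It is maintained in E. coli as a high-copy plasmid under ampicillin selection. It also carries a neomycin resistance marker, so transfected mammalian cells can be selected with G418.

The insert is human SUMO3, a small ubiquitin-like modifier, at about 315 bp. It was cloned between HindIII and XhoI sites, both of which remain intact, and carries an N-terminal MYC epitope tag for detecting or immunoprecipitating the protein and its conjugates. The coding sequence bears a glutamine-to-proline point mutation, given as Q89P in the name and mutation field but as Q90P in the purpose statement. The record does not explain this numbering difference.

The only promoter listed is T7, which in this backbone family sits just upstream of the cloning site and also serves as a sequencing primer site. Expression in mammalian cells from pcDNA3-type vectors is normally driven by the CMV immediate-early promoter with a BGH polyadenylation signal. A BGH reverse primer is listed, but the record does not state the CMV promoter explicitly. The total vector size is entered as 315 bp, which clearly repeats the insert size; the backbone alone is listed at 5446 bp.

The stated purpose is expression of the MYC-tagged SUMO3 mutant in mammalian cells. The associated study concerns how SUMO-specific proteases deconjugate SUMO chains, which suggests the mutant is used to probe protease processing or cleavage of SUMO3, but the record does not describe the mutation's functional effect.
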