>Addgene plasmid #48963 | pcDNA3 MYC-Sumo3Q89P | depositor partial sequence | sequence record 71659 | coding region T7 Forward and Reverse
ATGGATGCCGAGCAGAAGCTGATCTCAGAAGAAGATATCGCCGAGGAGAAGCCCAAGGAGGGTGTGAAGA
CAGAGAATGACCACATCAACCTGAAGGTGGCCGGGCAGGACGGCTCCGTGGTGCAGTTCAAAATCAAGAG
GCACACGCCGCTGAGCAAGCTGATGAAGGCCTACTGCGAGAGGCAGGGCTTGTCAATGAGGCAGATCAGA
TTCAGGTTCGACGGGCAGCCAATCAATGAAACTGACACTCCAGCACAGCTGGAGATGGAGGACGAGGACA
CCATCGACGTGTTCCAGCAGCCAACGGGAGGTTGA
