>Addgene plasmid #48963 | pcDNA3 MYC-Sumo3Q89P | addgene partial sequence | sequence record 73003 | CMV-F 5'-CGCAAATGGGCGGTAGGCGTG-3'
CTATATAAGCAGAGCTCTCTGGCTAACTAGAGAACCCACTGCTTACTGGCTTATCGAAATTAATACGACT
CACTATAGGGAGACCCAAGCTTATGGATGCCGAGCAGAAGCTGATCTCAGAAGAAGATATCGCCGAGGAG
AAGCCCAAGGAGGGTGTGAAGACAGAGAATGACCACATCAACCTGAAGGTGGCCGGGCAGGACGGCTCCG
TGGTGCAGTTCAAAATCAAGAGGCACACGCCGCTGAGCAAGCTGATGAAGGCCTACTGCGAGAGGCAGGG
CTTGTCAATGAGGCAGATCAGATTCAGGTTCGACGGGCAGCCAATCAATGAAACTGACACTCCAGCACAG
CTGGAGATGGAGGACGAGGACACCATCGACGTGTTCCAGCAGCCAACGGGAGGTTGACTCGAGCATGCAT
CTAGAGGGCCCTATTCTATAGTGTCACCTAAATGCTAGAGCTCGCTGATCAGCCTCGACTGTGCCTTCTA
GTTGCCAGCCATCTGTTGTTTGCCCCTCCCCCGTGCCTTCCTTGACCCTGGAAGGTGCCACTCCCACTGT
CCTTTCCTAATAAAATGAGGAAATTGCATCGCATTGTCTGAGTAGGTGTCATTCTATTCTGGGGGGTGGG
GTGGGGCAGGACAGCAAGGGGGAGGATTGGGAAGACAATAGCAGGCATGCTGGGGATGCGGTGGGCTCTA
TGGCTTCTGAGGCGGAAAGAACCAGCTGGGGCTCTAGGGGGTATCCCC
[124 nt withheld, positions 749-872]
C
[91 nt withheld, positions 874-964]
A
[49 nt withheld, positions 966-1014]
CCTTTGACGTTGGAGTCCACGTTCTTT
[32 nt withheld, positions 1042-1073]
